>Addgene plasmid #73747 | pET151-GFP-PP-RPN2 (918-947) | depositor partial sequence | sequence record 136669 | GFP-PP-RPN2 (918-947) ORF
ATGCATCATCACCATCACCATGGTAAGCCTATCCCTAACCCTCTCCTCGGTCTCGATTCTACGGAAAACC
TGTATTTTCAGGGAATTGATCCCTTCACCTCTACAAAGGGCGAGGAGCTGTTCACCGGGGTGGTGCCCAT
CCTGGTCGAGCTGGACGGCGACGTAAACGGCCACAAGTTCAGCGTGTCCGGCGAGGGCGAGGGCGATGCC
ACCTACGGCAAGCTGACCCTGAAGTTCATCTGCACCACCGGCAAGCTGCCCGTGCCCTGGCCCACCCTCG
TGACCACCCTGACCTACGGCGTGCAGTGCTTCAGCCGCTACCCCGACCACATGAAGCAGCACGACTTCTT
CAAGTCCGCCATGCCCGAAGGCTACGTCCAGGAGCGCACCATCTTCTTCAAGGACGACGGCAACTACAAG
ACCCGCGCCGAGGTGAAGTTCGAGGGCGACACCCTGGTGAACCGCATCGAGCTGAAGGGCATCGACTTCA
AGGAGGACGGCAACATCCTGGGGCACAAGCTGGAGTACAACTACAACAGCCACAACGTCTATATCATGGC
CGACAAGCAGAAGAACGGCATCAAGGTGAACTTCAAGATCCGCCACAACATCGAGGACGGCAGCGTGCAG
CTCGCCGACCACTACCAGCAGAACACCCCCATCGGCGACGGCCCCGTGCTGCTGCCCGACAACCACTACC
TGAGCACCCAGTCCGCCCTGAGCAAAGACCCCAACGAGAAGCGCGATCACATGGTCCTGCTGGAGTTCGT
GACCGCCGCCGGGATCACTCTCGGCATGGACGAGCTGTATAAGCTGGAAGTTCTGTTCCAGGGGCCGAGT
GAAGACATTGAGGAGCTGGTGGAACCTGTGGCAGCACATGGCCCAAAAATCGAGGAGGAGGAACAAGAGC
CAGAACCCCCAGAACCATAA
