>Addgene plasmid #73747 | pET151-GFP-PP-RPN2 (918-947) | addgene partial sequence | sequence record 141591 | T7 5'-TAATACGACTCACTATAGGG-3'
AAGGAGATATACATATGCATCATCACCATCACCATGGTAAGCCTATCCCTAACCCTCTCCTCGGTCTCGA
TTCTACGGAAAACCTGTATTTTCAGGGAATTGATCCCTTCACCTCTACAAAGGGCGAGGAGCTGTTCACC
GGGGTGGTGCCCATCCTGGTCGAGCTGGACGGCGACGTAAACGGCCACAAGTTCAGCGTGTCCGGCGAGG
GCGAGGGCGATGCCACCTACGGCAAGCTGACCCTGAAGTTCATCTGCACCACCGGCAAGCTGCCCGTGCC
CTGGCCCACCCTCGTGACCACCCTGACCTACGGCGTGCAGTGCTTCAGCCGCTACCCCGACCACATGAAG
CAGCACGACTTCTTCAAGTCCGCCATGCCCGAAGGCTACGTCCAGGAGCGCACCATCTTCTTCAAGGACG
ACGGCAACTACAAGACCCGCGCCGAGGTGAAGTTCGAGGGCGACACCCTGGTGAACCGCATCGAGCTGAA
GGGCATCGACTTCAAGGAGGACGGCAACATCCTGGGGCACAAGCTGGAGTACAACTACAACAGCCACAAC
GTCTATATCATGGCCGACAAGCAGAAGAACGGCATCAAGGTGAACTTCAAGATCCGCCACAACATCGAGG
ACGGCAGCGTGCAGCTCGCCGACCACTACCAGCAGAACACCCCCATCGGCGACGGCCCCGTGCTGCTGCC
CGACAACCACTACCTGAGCACCCAGTCCGCCCTGAGCAAAGACCC
