>Addgene plasmid #73747 | pET151-GFP-PP-RPN2 (918-947) | addgene partial sequence | sequence record 141592 | T7term 5'-GCTAGTTATTGCTCAGCGG-3'
TTTCGGGCTTTGTTAGCAGCCGGATCTGAGCTCGCCCTTTTATGGTTCTGGGGGTTCTGGCTCTTGTTCC
TCCTCCTCGATTTTTGGGCCATGTGCTGCCACAGGTTCCACCAGCTCCTCAATGTCTTCACTCGGCCCCT
GGAACAGAACTTCCAGCTTATACAGCTCGTCCATGCCGAGAGTGATCCCGGCGGCGGTCACGAACTCCAG
CAGGACCATGTGATCGCGCTTCTCGTTGGGGTCTTTGCTCAGGGCGGACTGGGTGCTCAGGTAGTGGTTG
TCGGGCAGCAGCACGGGGCCGTCGCCGATGGGGGTGTTCTGCTGGTAGTGGTCGGCGAGCTGCACGCTGC
CGTCCTCGATGTTGTGGCGGATCTTGAAGTTCACCTTGATGCCGTTCTTCTGCTTGTCGGCCATGATATA
GACGTTGTGGCTGTTGTAGTTGTACTCCAGCTTGTGCCCCAGGATGTTGCCGTCCTCCTTGAAGTCGATG
CCCTTCAGCTCGATGCGGTTCACCAGGGTGTCGCCCTCGAACTTCACCTCGGCGCGGGTCTTGTAGTTGC
CGTCGTCCTTGAAGAAGATGGTGCGCTCCTGGACGTAGCCTTCGGGCATGGCGGACTTGAAGAAGTCGTG
CTGCTTCATGTGG
