[The description below was written by a language model from this plasmid's Addgene catalogue record.]
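Description:
pET151-GFP-PP-RPN2 (918-947) is a bacterial expression plasmid built on the pET151-D-TOPO backbone by TOPO cloning, with a recorded total size of about 6.7 kb. It is listed as a high-copy plasmid selected with ampicillin. Expression is driven by the T7 promoter, so protein production depends on an E. coli host that supplies T7 RNA polymerase. The record names only a cloning strain for propagation, not an expression strain. No feature table accompanies the entry, so the origin of replication, terminator and other backbone elements are not itemised, although the T7 terminator sequencing primer implies that a T7 terminator lies downstream of the insert.

The payload is a fusion protein consisting of a backbone-encoded N-terminal 6xHis tag, followed by GFP, a "PP" element, and a short C-terminal fragment of human RPN2 (also called S1) covering only residues 918-947. The record does not define "PP". In constructs of this kind it commonly denotes a PreScission protease cleavage site between carrier and peptide, but that is an inference. GFP serves here as a soluble, easily tracked carrier for a peptide that would be difficult to express and purify alone, and the His tag allows metal-affinity purification.

Two inconsistencies are worth noting. The stated insert size of 48 bp is too small for a 30-residue segment. The linked Entrez gene aliases refer to ribophorin II, whereas the associated work concerns the proteasome subunit RPN2. That study examined pairwise interactions among RPN2, RPN13 and ubiquitin, which suggests the fusion was made to produce the RPN2 peptide for structural and binding analyses.
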