Addgene plasmid #73747: pET151-GFP-PP-RPN2 (918-947)
Purpose: Expression of GFP-PP-RPN2 (918-947) fusion in E.coli
Depositing lab: Chris Hill. Depositing organization: University of Utah. Publication: Structure and energetics of pairwise interactions between proteasome subunits RPN2, RPN13, and ubiquitin clarify a substrate recruitment mechanism. VanderLinden RT, Hemmis CW, Yao T, Robinson H, Hill CP. J Biol Chem. 2017 Apr 25. pii: jbc.M117.785287. doi: 10.1074/jbc.M117.785287. PubMed 28442575.
Backbone
  Vector backbone: pET151-D-TOPO
  Backbone size w/o insert (bp): 5800
  Total vector size (bp): 6730
  Vector type: Bacterial Expression
Growth in bacteria
  Bacterial resistance: Ampicillin, 100 μg/mL
  Growth temperature: 37°C
  Growth strain: DH5alpha
  Copy number: High Copy
Gene/Insert
  Gene/Insert name: RPN2 (alt name: S1)
  Species: H. sapiens (human)
  Insert size (bp): 48
  Mutation: Construct possesses only residues 918-947 of RPN2
  GenBank ID: NM_001191037.1
  Entrez Gene: RPN2 (a.k.a. RIBIIR, RPN-II, RPNII, SWP1)
  Promoter: T7
  Tag / fusion protein: GFP (N terminal on insert); 6x His (N terminal on backbone)
  Cloning method: TOPO Cloning
  Sequencing primers: 5′ T7; 3′ T7 term
Terms and licenses: Academic/Nonprofit Terms; Industry Terms: Not Available to Industry
How to cite: pET151-GFP-PP-RPN2 (918-947) was a gift from Chris Hill (Addgene plasmid # 73747 ; http://n2t.net/addgene:73747 ; RRID:Addgene_73747)
